Addgene plasmid #202644: pSB-CMV-MCS-puro PM-mKate2-P2A-GEM-LTB4mut
Purpose: Expresses the LTB4-insensitive control sensor GEM-LTB4mut along with the plasma membrane targeted mKate2 tag in mammalian cells
Depositing lab: Balázs Enyedi. Publication: A genetically encoded sensor for visualizing leukotriene B4 gradients in vivo. Tamas SX, Roux BT, Vamosi B, Dehne FG, Torok A, Fazekas L, Enyedi B. Nat Commun. 2023 Aug 1;14(1):4610. doi: 10.1038/s41467-023-40326-6. PubMed 37528073.
Backbone
  Vector backbone: pSB-CMV-MCS-puro
  Total vector size (bp): 8469
  Vector type: Mammalian Expression
  Selectable markers: Puromycin
Growth in bacteria
  Bacterial resistance: Ampicillin, 100 μg/mL
  Growth temperature: 37°C
  Growth strain: DH5alpha
  Copy number: High Copy
Gene/Insert
  Gene/Insert name: PM-mKate2-P2A-GEM-LTB4mut
  Insert size (bp): 2757
  Promoter: CMV
  Tag / fusion protein: PM-mKate2 (N terminal on insert)
  Cloning method: Restriction Enzyme; 5′ cloning site NheI (not destroyed); 3′ cloning site NotI (not destroyed)
  Sequencing primers: 5′ CGCAAATGGGCGGTAGGCGTG; 3′ TAGAAGGCACAGTCGAGG
Terms and licenses: Academic/Nonprofit Terms; Industry Terms: Not Available to Industry
How to cite: pSB-CMV-MCS-puro PM-mKate2-P2A-GEM-LTB4mut was a gift from Balázs Enyedi (Addgene plasmid # 202644 ; http://n2t.net/addgene:202644 ; RRID:Addgene_202644)
