[The description below was written by a language model from this plasmid's Addgene catalogue record and pLannotate feature annotations shown in this document.]
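Description:
pSB-CMV-MCS-puro PM-mKate2-P2A-GEM-LTB4mut is a mammalian expression plasmid of about 8.5 kb built on the pSB-CMV-MCS-puro backbone. It is maintained in E. coli at high copy through a ColE1/pUC-type origin with ampicillin resistance (AmpR under its bla promoter). It also carries an f1 origin and pBluescript-derived remnants (lac promoter/operator, lacZα fragment, T3 and T7 promoters). For selection in mammalian cells, an SV40 enhancer/early promoter drives puromycin N-acetyltransferase. The "SB" in the backbone name and a short annotated match to Sleeping Beauty sequence downstream of the puromycin cassette suggest a Sleeping Beauty transposon design for stable genomic integration. However, the feature table does not explicitly annotate transposon inverted repeats, and the record does not describe this use.

The 2.76 kb insert, cloned between NheI and NotI, is transcribed from the CMV enhancer/promoter and terminated by the bGH polyadenylation signal. It encodes a single open reading frame that begins with a plasma membrane-targeted mKate2 red fluorescent protein, followed by a P2A ribosomal-skipping peptide and then GEM-LTB4mut. The P2A causes the two products to be released as separate polypeptides from one transcript. The sensor portion starts with an Igκ leader signal peptide and contains an EGFP-derived (cEGFP-like) green fluorescent module. The flanking sensor sequences are not annotated, and the record does not specify the mutation that abolishes leukotriene B4 responsiveness.

The construct serves as an LTB4-insensitive negative control for the GEM-LTB4 genetically encoded leukotriene B4 sensor. The co-expressed membrane-bound mKate2 can act as a red reference signal.
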