Features (pLannotate 1.2.2; 27 found; start..end, strand, type, name):
     23..402     +  enhancer       CMV enhancer: human cytomegalovirus immediate early enhancer
    403..606     +  promoter       CMV promoter: human cytomegalovirus (CMV) immediate early promoter
    602..635     +  LTR            5' LTR (truncated) (fragment): truncated 5' long terminal repeat (LTR) from HIV-1
    651..669     +  promoter       T7 promoter: promoter for bacteriophage T7 RNA polymerase
    683..706     +  misc_feature   MCS (fragment): multiple cloning site
    800..1495    +  CDS            mKate2: mKate2 is a basic (constitutively fluorescent) red fluorescent protein published in 2009, derived from Entacmaea quadricolor. It is reported to be a rapidly-maturing monomer with moderate acid sensitivity.
   1514..1570    +  CDS            P2A: 2A peptide from porcine teschovirus-1 polyprotein Eukaryotic ribosomes fail to insert a peptide bond between the Gly and Pro residues, yielding separate polypeptides.
   1571..1633    +  sig_peptide    Igκ leader: leader sequence from mouse immunoglobulin κ light chain
   2300..3034    +  CDS            cEGFP: cEGFP is a basic (constitutively fluorescent) green fluorescent protein published in 2008, derived from Aequorea victoria.
   3526..3750    +  polyA_signal   bGH poly(A) signal: bovine growth hormone polyadenylation signal
   3757..4114    +  promoter       SV40 promoter: SV40 enhancer and early promoter
   4142..4741    +  CDS            PuroR: puromycin N-acetyltransferase; pac from Streptomyces alboniger; confers resistance to puromycin
   4784..4865    -  polyA_signal   SV40 poly(A) signal: SV40 polyadenylation signal
   4888..4956    -  CDS            large T antigen (fragment): large T antigen from SV40 (simian virus 40)
   4981..5050    +  CDS            SB100X (fragment): hyperactive variant of the Sleeping Beauty transposase (Mátés et al., 2009)
   5301..5327    +  misc_feature   MCS (fragment): pBluescript multiple cloning site
   5340..5358    -  promoter       T3 promoter: promoter for bacteriophage T3 RNA polymerase
   5403..5419    -  protein_bind   lac operator: The lac repressor binds to the lac operator to inhibit transcription in E. coli. This inhibition can be relieved by adding lactose or isopropyl-β-D-thiogalactopyranoside (IPTG). lac repressor encoded by lacI
   5427..5457    -  promoter       lac promoter: promoter for the E. coli lac operon
   5472..5493    -  protein_bind   CAP binding site: CAP binding activates transcription in the presence of cAMP. E. coli catabolite activator protein
   5506..5598    -  CDS            lacI (fragment): lac repressor; lacI; The lac repressor binds to the lac operator to inhibit transcription in E. coli. This inhibition can be relieved by adding lactose or isopropyl-β-D-thiogalactopyranoside (IPTG).
   5781..6369    -  rep_origin     ori: high-copy-number ColE1/pMB1/pBR322/pUC origin of replication
   6540..7400    -  CDS            AmpR: β-lactamase; bla; confers resistance to ampicillin, carbenicillin, and related antibiotics
   7401..7505    -  promoter       AmpR promoter: bla
   7532..7987    +  rep_origin     f1 ori (sequence partly withheld): f1 bacteriophage origin of replication; arrow indicates direction of (+) strand synthesis
   7991..8146    -  CDS            lacZα (fragment): LacZα fragment of β-galactosidase; lacZ fragment
   8154..8172    +  promoter       T7 promoter: promoter for bacteriophage T7 RNA polymerase
>Addgene plasmid #202644 | pSB-CMV-MCS-puro PM-mKate2-P2A-GEM-LTB4mut | addgene full sequence | sequence record 403502 | Addgene NGS Result
GTCATGGCTTTAGAAGCTTGTTGACATTGATTATTGACTAGTTATTAATAGTAATCAATTACGGGGTCAT
TAGTTCATAGCCCATATATGGAGTTCCGCGTTACATAACTTACGGTAAATGGCCCGCCTGGCTGACCGCC
CAACGACCCCCGCCCATTGACGTCAATAATGACGTATGTTCCCATAGTAACGCCAATAGGGACTTTCCAT
TGACGTCAATGGGTGGAGTATTTACGGTAAACTGCCCACTTGGCAGTACATCAAGTGTATCATATGCCAA
GTACGCCCCCTATTGACGTCAATGACGGTAAATGGCCCGCCTGGCATTATGCCCAGTACATGACCTTATG
GGACTTTCCTACTTGGCAGTACATCTACGTATTAGTCATCGCTATTACCATGGTGATGCGGTTTTGGCAG
TACATCAATGGGCGTGGATAGCGGTTTGACTCACGGGGATTTCCAAGTCTCCACCCCATTGACGTCAATG
GGAGTTTGTTTTGGCACCAAAATCAACGGGACTTTCCAAAATGTCGTAACAACTCCGCCCCATTGACGCA
AATGGGCGGTAGGCGTGTACGGTGGGAGGTCTATATAAGCAGAGCTCTCTGGCTAACTAGAGAACCCACT
GCTTACTGGCTTATCGAAATTAATACGACTCACTATAGGGAGACCCAAGCTGGCTAGCGCTACCGGACTC
AGATCTGCCACCATGGGCTGTGTTTGCAGCTCAAACCCTGAAAACAACAACAACGATCCCACCCGTTCTG
CGTCAGGTGCTGGTGCTATCCTATCCACCATGGTGTCTGAGCTGATTAAGGAGAACATGCACATGAAGCT
GTATATGGAGGGCACCGTGAACAACCACCACTTCAAGTGCACATCCGAGGGCGAAGGCAAGCCCTACGAG
GGCACCCAGACCATGAGAATCAAGGCCGTCGAGGGCGGCCCTCTCCCCTTCGCCTTCGACATCCTGGCTA
CCAGCTTCATGTACGGCAGCAAAACCTTCATCAACCACACCCAGGGCATCCCCGACTTCTTTAAGCAGTC
CTTCCCTGAGGGCTTCACATGGGAGAGAGTCACCACATACGAAGACGGGGGCGTGCTGACCGCTACCCAG
GACACCAGCCTCCAGGACGGCTGCCTCATCTACAACGTCAAGATCAGAGGGGTGAACTTCCCATCCAACG
GCCCTGTGATGCAGAAGAAAACACTCGGCTGGGAGGCCTCCACCGAGACCCTGTACCCCGCTGACGGCGG
CCTGGAAGGCAGAGCCGACATGGCCCTGAAGCTCGTGGGCGGGGGCCACCTGATCTGCAACTTGAAGACC
ACATACAGATCCAAGAAACCCGCTAAGAACCTCAAGATGCCCGGCGTCTACTATGTGGACAGAAGACTGG
AAAGAATCAAGGAGGCCGACAAAGAGACCTACGTCGAGCAGCACGAGGTGGCTGTGGCCAGATACTGCGA
CCTCCCTAGCAAACTGGGGCACAGACTGTACAAGGGATCCGGAGCCACGAACTTCTCTCTGTTAAAGCAA
GCAGGAGACGTGGAAGAAAACCCCGGTCCTATGGAGACAGACACACTCCTGCTATGGGTACTGCTGCTCT
GGGTTCCAGGTTCCACTGGTGACACCAGCCTGTATAAGAAGGTGGGAACCACCGGTAACACTACATCTTC
TGCCGCACCCCCCTCACTAGGTGTAGAGTTCATCTCTCTGCTGGCTATCATCCTGCTGTCAGTGGCGCTG
GCTGTGGGGCTTCCCGGCAACAGCTTTGTGGTGTGGAGTATCCTGAAAAGGATGCAGAAGCGCTCTGTCA
CTGCCCTGATGGTGCTGAACCTGGCCCTGGCCGACCTGGCCGTATTGCTCACTGCTCCCTTTTTCCTTCA
CTTCCTGGCCCAAGGCACCTGGAGTTTTGGACTGGCTGGTTGCCGCCTGTGTCACTATGTCTGCGGAGTC
AGCATGTACGCCAGCGTCCTGCTTATCACGGCCATGAGTCTAGACCGCTCACTGGCGGTGGCCCGCCCCT
TTGTGTCCCAGAAGCTACGCACCAAGGCGATGGCCCGGCGGGTGCTGGCAGGCATCTGGGTGTTGTCCTT
TCTGCTGGCCACACCCGTCCTCGCATATGCCACAGTAGTGCCCTGGAAAACGAACATGAGCCTGTGCTTC
CCGCGGTACCCCAGCGAAGGGCACCGGGCCTTCCATCTAATCTTCGAGGCTGTCACGGGCTTCCTGCTGC
CCTTCCTGGCTGTGGTGGCCAGCTACTCGGACATAGGGCGTCGGCTGCAGGCCCGGCGCAGCAGCCTGAT
TAACGTCTATATCAAGGCCGACAAGCAGAAGAACGGCATCAAGGCGAACTTCCACATCCGCCACAACATC
GAGGACGGCGGCGTGCAGCTCGCCTACCACTACCAGCAGAACACCCCCATCGGCGACGGCCCCGTGCTGC
TGCCCGACAACCACTACCTGAGCGTGCAGTCCAAACTTTCGAAAGACCCCAACGAGAAGCGCGATCACAT
GGTCCTGCTGGAGTTCGTGACCGCCGCCGGGATCACTCTCGGCATGGACGAGCTGTACAAGGGCGGTACC
GGAGGGAGCATGGTGAGCAAGGGCGAGGAGCTGTTCACCGGGGTGGTGCCCATCCTGGTCGAGCTGGACG
GCGACGTAAACGGCCACAAGTTCAGCGTGTCCGGCGAGGGTGAGGGCGATGCCACCTACGGCAAGCTGAC
CCTGAAGTTCATCTGCACCACCGGCAAGCTGCCCGTGCCCTGGCCCACCCTCGTGACCACCCTGACCTAC
GGCGTGCAGTGCTTCAGCCGCTACCCCGACCACATGAAGCAGCACGACTTCTTCAAGTCCGCCATGCCCG
AAGGCTACATCCAGGAGCGCACCATCTTCTTCAAGGACGACGGCAACTACAAGACCCGCGCCGAGGTGAA
GTTCGAGGGCGACACCCTGGTGAACCGCATCGAGCTTAAGGGCATCGACTTCAAGGAGGACGGCAACATC
CTGGGGCACAAGCTGGAGTACAACAACCACGATCAGTTCCGCCGCAGTCGACGCACCGGCCGCCTGGTGG
TGCTCATCATCCTGACCTTCGCCGCCTTCTGGCTGCCCTACCACGTGGTGAACCTGGCTGAGGCGGGCCG
CGCGCTGGCCGGCCAGGCCGCCGGGTTAGGGCTCGTGGGGAAGCGGCTGAGCCTGGCCCGCAACGTGCTC
ATCGCACTCGCCTTCCTGAGCAGCAGCGTGAACCCCGTGCTGTACGCGTGCGCCGGCGGCGGCCTGCTGC
GCTCGGCGGGCGTGGGCTTCGTCGCCAAGCTGCTGGAGGGCACGGGCTCCGAGGCGTCCAGCACGCGCCG
CGGGGGCAGCCTGGGCCAGACCGCTAGGAGCGGCCCCGCCGCTCTGGAGCCCGGCCCTTCCGAGAGCCTC
ACTGCCTCCAGCCCTCTCAAGTTAAACGAGCTCAACTAAGAATTCGCGGCCGCTCGAGTCTAGAGGGCCC
GTTTAAACCCGCTGATCAGCCTCGACTGTGCCTTCTAGTTGCCAGCCATCTGTTGTTTGCCCCTCCCCCG
TGCCTTCCTTGACCCTGGAAGGTGCCACTCCCACTGTCCTTTCCTAATAAAATGAGGAAATTGCATCGCA
TTGTCTGAGTAGGTGTCATTCTATTCTGGGGGGTGGGGTGGGGCAGGACAGCAAGGGGGAGGATTGGGAA
GACAATAGCAGGCATGCTGGGGATGCGGTGGGCTCTATGGACCGGACTGAGGCGGAAAGAACCAGCTGTG
GAATGTGTGTCAGTTAGGGTGTGGAAAGTCCCCAGGCTCCCCAGCAGGCAGAAGTATGCAAAGCATGCAT
CTCAATTAGTCAGCAACCAGGTGTGGAAAGTCCCCAGGCTCCCCAGCAGGCAGAAGTATGCAAAGCATGC
ATCTCAATTAGTCAGCAACCATAGTCCCGCCCCTAACTCCGCCCATCCCGCCCCTAACTCCGCCCAGTTC
CGCCCATTCTCCGCCCCATGGCTGACTAATTTTTTTTATTTATGCAGAGGCCGAGGCCGCCTCGGCCTCT
GAGCTATTCCAGAAGTAGTGAGGAGGCTTTTTTGGAGGCCTAGGCTTTTGCAAAAAGCTAGATTTTCTGA
CCCTAGCCACCATGACCGAGTACAAGCCCACGGTGCGCCTCGCCACCCGCGACGACGTCCCCCGGGCCGT
ACGCACCCTCGCCGCCGCGTTCGCCGACTACCCCGCCACGCGCCACACCGTCGACCCGGACCGCCACATC
GAGCGGGTCACCGAGCTGCAAGAACTCTTCCTCACGCGCGTCGGGCTCGACATCGGCAAGGTGTGGGTCG
CGGACGACGGCGCCGCGGTGGCGGTCTGGACCACGCCGGAGAGCGTCGAAGCGGGGGCGGTGTTCGCCGA
GATCGGCCCGCGCATGGCCGAGTTGAGCGGTTCCCGGCTGGCCGCGCAGCAACAGATGGAAGGCCTCCTG
GCGCCGCACCGGCCCAAGGAGCCCGCGTGGTTCCTGGCCACCGTCGGCGTGTCGCCCGACCACCAGGGCA
AGGGTCTGGGCAGCGCCGTCGTGCTCCCCGGAGTGGAGGCGGCCGAGCGCGCCGGGGTGCCCGCCTTCCT
GGAGACCTCCGCGCCCCGCAACCTCCCCTTCTACGAGCGGCTCGGCTTCACCGTCACCGCCGACGTCGAG
GTGCCCGAAGGACCGCGCACCTGGTGCATGACCCGCAAGCCCGGTGCCTGAGGATCTCGAGCTCGATGAG
TTTGGACAAACCACAACTAGAATGCAGTGAAAAAAATGCTTTATTTGTGAAATTTGTGATGCTATTGCTT
TATTTGTAACCATTATAAGCTGCAATAAACAAGTTAACAACAACAATTGCATTCATTTTATGTTTCAGGT
TCAGGGGGAGGTGTGGGAGGTTTTTTAAAGCAAGTAAAACCTCTACAAATGTGGTACTTAAGAGGGATCG
ATAAGGATCTAGCTTGTGGAAGGCTACTCGAAATGTTTGACCCAAGTTAAACAATTTAAAGGCAATGCTA
CCAAATACTAATTGAGTGTATGTAAACTTCTGACCCACTGGGAATGTGATGAAAGAAATAAAAGCTGAAA
TGAATCATTCTCTCTACTATTATTCTGATATTTCACATTCTTAAAATAAAGTGGTGATCCTAACTGACCT
AAGACAGGGAATTTTTACTAGGATTAAATGTCAGGAATTGTGAAAAAGTGAGTTTAAATGTATTTGGCTA
AGGTGTATGTAAACTTCCGACTTCAACTGTATAGGGATCCTCTAGCTAGAGTCGACCTCGAGGGGGGGCC
CGGTACCCAGCTTTTGTTCCCTTTAGTGAGGGTTAATTGCGCGCTTGGCGTAATCATGGTCATAGCTGTT
TCCTGTGTGAAATTGTTATCCGCTCACAATTCCACACAACATACGAGCCGGAAGCATAAAGTGTAAAGCC
TGGGGTGCCTAATGAGTGAGCTAACTCACATTAATTGCGTTGCGCTCACTGCCCGCTTTCCAGTCGGGAA
ACCTGTCGTGCCAGCTGCATTAATGAATCGGCCAACGCGCGGGGAGAGGCGGTTTGCGTATTGGGCGCTC
TTCCGCTTCCTCGCTCACTGACTCGCTGCGCTCGGTCGTTCGGCTGCGGCGAGCGGTATCAGCTCACTCA
AAGGCGGTAATACGGTTATCCACAGAATCAGGGGATAACGCAGGAAAGAACATGTGAGCAAAAGGCCAGC
AAAAGGCCAGGAACCGTAAAAAGGCCGCGTTGCTGGCGTTTTTCCATAGGCTCCGCCCCCCTGACGAGCA
TCACAAAAATCGACGCTCAAGTCAGAGGTGGCGAAACCCGACAGGACTATAAAGATACCAGGCGTTTCCC
CCTGGAAGCTCCCTCGTGCGCTCTCCTGTTCCGACCCTGCCGCTTACCGGATACCTGTCCGCCTTTCTCC
CTTCGGGAACCGTGGCGCTTTCTCATAGCTCACGCTGTAGGTATCTCAGTTCGGTGTAGGTCGTTCGCTC
CAAGCTGGGCTGTGTGCACGAACCCCCCGTTCAGCCCGACCGCTGCGCCTTATCCGGTAACTATCGTCTT
GAGTCCAACCCGGTAAGACACGACTTATCGCCACTGGCAGCAGCCACTGGTAACAGGATTAGCAGAGCGA
GGTATGTAGGCGGTGCTACAGAGTTCTTGAAGTGGTGGCCTAACTACGGCTACACTAGAAGAACAGTATT
TGGTATCTGCGCTCTGCTGAAGCCAGTTACCTTCGGAAAAAGAGTTGGTAGCTCTTGATCCGGCAAACAA
ACCACCGCTGGTAGCGGTGGTTTTTTTGTTTGCAAGCAGCAGATTACGCGCAGAAAAAAAGGATCTCAAG
AAGATCCTTTGATCTTTTCTACGGGGTCTGACGCTCAGTGGAACGAAAACTCACGTTAAGGGATTTTGGT
CATGAGATTATCAAAAAGGATCTTCACCTAGATCCTTTTAAATTAAAAATGAAGTTTTAAATCAATCTAA
AGTATATATGAGTAAACTTGGTCTGACAGTTACCAATGCTTAATCAGTGAGGCACCTATCTCAGCGATCT
GTCTATTTCGTTCATCCATAGTTGCCTGACTCCCCGTCGTGTAGATAACTACGATACGGGAGGGCTTACC
ATCTGGCCCCAGTGCTGCAATGATACCGCGAGACCCACGCTCACCGGCTCCAGATTTATCAGCAATAAAC
CAGCCAGCCGGAAGGGCCGAGCGCAGAAGTGGTCCTGCAACTTTATCCGCCTCCATCCAGTCTATTAATT
GTTGCCGGGAAGCTAGAGTAAGTAGTTCGCCAGTTAATAGTTTGCGCAACGTTGTTGCCATTGCTACAGG
CATCGTGGTGTCACGCTCGTCGTTTGGTATGGCTTCATTCAGCTCCGGTTCCCAACGATCAAGGCGAGTT
ACATGATCCCCCATGTTGTGCAAAAAAGCGGTTAGCTCCTTCGGTCCTCCGATCGTTGTCAGAAGTAACT
TGGCCGCAGTGTTATCACTCATGGTTATGGCAGCACTGCATAATTCTCTTACTGTCATGCCATCCGTAAG
ATGCTTTTCTGTGACTGGTGAGTACTCAACCAAGTCATTCTGAGAATAGTGTATGCGGCGACCGAGTTGC
TCTTGCCCGGCGTCAATACGGGATAATACCGCGCCACATAGCAGAACTTTAAAAGTGCTCATCATTGGAA
AACGTTCTTCGGGGCGAAAACTCTCAAGGATCTTACCGCTGTTGAGATCCAGTTCGATGTAACCCACTCG
TGCACCCAACTGATCTTCAGCATCTTTTACTTTCACCAGCGTTTCTGGGTGAGCAAAAACAGGAAGGCAA
AATGCCGCAAAAAAGGGAATAAGGGCGACACGGAAATGTTGAATACTCATACTCTTCCTTTTTCAATATT
ATTGAAGCATTTATCAGGGTTATTGTCTCATGAGCGGATACATATTTGAATGTATTTAGAAAAATAAACA
AATAGGGGTTCCGCGCACATTTCCCCGAAAAGTGCCACCTG
[34 nt withheld, positions 7532-7565]
A
[89 nt withheld, positions 7567-7655]
C
[91 nt withheld, positions 7657-7747]
A
[49 nt withheld, positions 7749-7797]
CCTTTGACGTTGGAGTCCACGTTCTTT
[37 nt withheld, positions 7825-7861]
ACCCTATCTCGGTCTATTCTTTTGATTTATAAGGGATTTTGCCGATTTCGGCCTATTGGTTAAAAAATGA
GCTGATTTAACAAAAATTTAACGCGAATTTTAACAAAATATTAACGCTTACAATTTCCATTCGCCATTCA
GGCTGCGCAACTGTTGGGAAGGGCGATCGGTGCGGGCCTCTTCGCTATTACGCCAGCTGGCGAAAGGGGG
ATGTGCTGCAAGGCGATTAAGTTGGGTAACGCCAGGGTTTTCCCAGTCACGACGTTGTAAAACGACGGCC
AGTGAGCGCGCGTAATACGACTCACTATAGGGCGAATTGGAGCTCGGATCCCTATACAGTTGAAGTCGGA
AGTTTACATACACTTAAGTTGGAGTCATTAAAACTCGTTTTTCAACTACTCCACAAATTTCTTGTTAACA
AACAATAGTTTTGGCAAGTCAGTTAGGACATCTACTTTGTGCATGACACAAGTCATTTTTCCAACAATTG
TTTACAGACAGATTATTTCACTTATAATTCACTGTATCACAATTCCAGTGGGTCAGAAGTTTACATACAC
TAAGTTGACTGTGCCTTTAAACAGCTTGGAAAATTCCAGAAAATGAT
